>Addgene plasmid #186599 | Rtn2b-GFP | addgene full sequence | sequence record 369196 | Addgene NGS Result
CGTTACATAACTTACGGTAAATGGCCCGCCTGGCTGACCGCCCAACGACCCCCGCCCATTGACGTCAATA
ATGACGTATGTTCCCATAGTAACGCCAATAGGGACTTTCCATTGACGTCAATGGGTGGAGTATTTACGGT
AAACTGCCCACTTGGCAGTACATCAAGTGTATCATATGCCAAGTACGCCCCCTATTGACGTCAATGACGG
TAAATGGCCCGCCTGGCATTATGCCCAGTACATGACCTTATGGGACTTTCCTACTTGGCAGTACATCTAC
GTATTAGTCATCGCTATTACCATGGTGATGCGGTTTTGGCAGTACATCAATGGGCGTGGATAGCGGTTTG
ACTCACGGGGATTTCCAAGTCTCCACCCCATTGACGTCAATGGGAGTTTGTTTTGGCACCAAAATCAACG
GGACTTTCCAAAATGTCGTAACAACTCCGCCCCATTGACGCAAATGGGCGGTAGGCGTGTACGGTGGGAG
GTCTATATAAGCAGAGCTGGTTTAGTGAACCGTCAGATCCGCTAGCGCTACCGGACTCAGATCTCGAGAT
GGGGCAGGTCCTGCCGGTCTTCGCCCACTGCAAAGAAGCTCCGTCTACAGCCTCCTCAACTCCTGATTCC
ACAGAAGGAGGGAACGACGACTCTGATTTTCGAGAGCTGCACACAGCCCGGGAATTCTCAGAGGAGGACG
AGGAGGAGACCACGTCGCAGGACTGGGGCACCCCCCGGGAGCTGACCTTCTCCTACATCGCCTTTGATGG
TGTAGTGGGCTCCGGGGGCCGCAGGGATTCAACTGCCCGCCGCCCCCGCCCCCAGGGCCGCTCAGTCTCG
GAACCACGAGACCAGCACCCTCAGCCCAGCCTGGGCGACAGCTTGGAGAGCATCCCCAGCCTGAGCCAAT
CCCCGGAGCCTGGACGACGGGGTGATCCTGACACCGCGCCTCCATCCGAGCGCCCTCTGGAAGACCTGAG
GCTTCGGTTGGACCATCTGGGCTGGGTGGCCCGGGGAACGGGATCCGGGGAGGACTCTTCCACCAGCAGC
TCCACCCCGCTGGAAGACGAAGAACCCCAAGAACCCAACAGATTGGAGACAGGAGAAGCTGGGGAAGAAC
TGGACCTACGACTCCGACTTGCTCAGCCCTCATCGCCCGAGGTCTTGACTCCCCAGCTCAGTCCGGGCTC
TGGGACACCCCAGGCCGGTACTCCGTCCCCATCCCGATCGCGAGATTCGAACTCTGGGCCCGAAGAGCCA
TTGCTGGAAGAGGAAGAAAAGCAGTGGGGGCCACTGGAGCGAGAGCCAGTAAGGGGACAGTGCCTCGATA
GCACGGACCAATTAGAATTCACGGTGGAGCCACGCCTTCTAGTGGCGGACCTGCTGTACTGGAAGGACAC
GAGGACGTCAGGAGTGGTCTTCACAGGCCTGATGGTCTCCCTCCTCTGCCTCCTGCACTTTAGCATCGTG
TCCGTGGCCGCGCACTTGGCTCTGTTGCTGCTCTGCGGCACCATCTCTCTCAGGGTTTACCGCAAAGTGC
TGCAGGCCGTGCACCGGGGGGATGGAGCCAACCCTTTCCAGGCCTACCTGGATGTGGACCTCACCCTGAC
TCGGGAGCAGACGGAACGTTTGTCCCACCAGATCACCTCCCGCGTGGTCTCGGCGGCCACGCAGCTGCGG
CACTTCTTCCTGGTAGAAGACCTCGTGGATTCCCTCAAGCTGGCCCTCCTCTTCTACATCTTGACCTTCG
TGGGTGCCATCTTCAATGGTTTGACTCTTCTCATTCTGGGAGTGATTGGTCTATTCACCATCCCCCTGCT
GTACCGGCAGCACCAGGCTCAGATCGACCAATATGTGGGGTTGGTGACCAATCAGTTGAGCCACATCAAA
GCTAAGATCCGAGCTAAAATCCCAGGGACCGGAGCCCTGGCCTCTGCAGCAGCCGCAGTCTCCGGATCCA
AAGCCAAAGCCGAACGGGTACCGCGGGCCCGGGATCCACCGGTCATGGTGAGCAAGGGCGCCGAGCTGTT
CACCGGCATCGTGCCCATCCTGATCGAGCTGAATGGCGATGTGAATGGCCACAAGTTCAGCGTGAGCGGC
GAGGGCGAGGGCGATGCCACCTACGGCAAGCTGACCCTGAAGTTCATCTGCACCACCGGCAAGCTGCCTG
TGCCCTGGCCCACCCTGGTGACCACCCTGAGCTACGGCGTGCAGTGCTTCTCACGCTACCCCGATCACAT
GAAGCAGCACGACTTCTTCAAGAGCGCCATGCCTGAGGGCTACATCCAGGAGCGCACCATCTTCTTCGAG
GATGACGGCAACTACAAGTCGCGCGCCGAGGTGAAGTTCGAGGGCGATACCCTGGTGAATCGCATCGAGC
TGACCGGCACCGATTTCAAGGAGGATGGCAACATCCTGGGCAATAAGATGGAGTACAACTACAACGCCCA
CAATGTGTACATCATGACCGACAAGGCCAAGAATGGCATCAAGGTGAACTTCAAGATCCGCCACAACATC
GAGGATGGCAGCGTGCAGCTGGCCGACCACTACCAGCAGAATACCCCCATCGGCGATGGCCCTGTGCTGC
TGCCCGATAACCACTACCTGTCCACCCAGAGCGCCCTGTCCAAGGACCCCAACGAGAAGCGCGATCACAT
GATCTACTTCGGCTTCGTGACCGCCGCCGCCATCACCCACGGCATGGATGAGCTGTACAAGTGAGCGGCC
GCGACTCTAGATCATAATCAGCCATACCACATTTGTAGAGGTTTTACTTGCTTTAAAAAACCTCCCACAC
CTCCCCCTGAACCTGAAACATAAAATGAATGCAATTGTTGTTGTTAACTTGTTTATTGCAGCTTATAATG
GTTACAAATAAAGCAATAGCATCACAAATTTCACAAATAAAGCATTTTTTTCACTGCATTCTAGTTGTGG
TTTGTCCAAACTCATCAATGTATCTTAAGGCGTAAATTGTAAGCGTTAATATTTTGTTAAAATTCGCGTT
AAATTTTTGTTAAATCAGCTCATTTTTTAACCAATAGGCCGAAATCGGCAAAATCCCTTATAAATCAAAA
GAATAGACCGAGATAGGGT
[37 nt withheld, positions 3100-3136]
AAAGAACGTGGACTCCAACGTCAAAGG
[49 nt withheld, positions 3164-3212]
T
[91 nt withheld, positions 3214-3304]
G
[124 nt withheld, positions 3306-3429]
CAGGTGGCACTTTTCGGGGAAATGTGCGCGGAACCCCTATTTGTTTATTTTTCTAAATACATTCAAATAT
GTATCCGCTCATGAGACAATAACCCTGATAAATGCTTCAATAATATTGAAAAAGGAAGAGTCCTGAGGCG
GAAAGAACCAGCTGTGGAATGTGTGTCAGTTAGGGTGTGGAAAGTCCCCAGGCTCCCCAGCAGGCAGAAG
TATGCAAAGCATGCATCTCAATTAGTCAGCAACCAGGTGTGGAAAGTCCCCAGGCTCCCCAGCAGGCAGA
AGTATGCAAAGCATGCATCTCAATTAGTCAGCAACCATAGTCCCGCCCCTAACTCCGCCCATCCCGCCCC
TAACTCCGCCCAGTTCCGCCCATTCTCCGCCCCATGGCTGACTAATTTTTTTTATTTATGCAGAGGCCGA
GGCCGCCTCGGCCTCTGAGCTATTCCAGAAGTAGTGAGGAGGCTTTTTTGGAGGCCTAGGCTTTTGCAAA
GATCGATCAAGAGACAGGATGAGGATCGTTTCGCATGATTGAACAAGATGGATTGCACGCAGGTTCTCCG
GCCGCTTGGGTGGAGAGGCTATTCGGCTATGACTGGGCACAACAGACAATCGGCTGCTCTGATGCCGCCG
TGTTCCGGCTGTCAGCGCAGGGGCGCCCGGTTCTTTTTGTCAAGACCGACCTGTCCGGTGCCCTGAATGA
ACTGCAAGACGAGGCAGCGCGGCTATCGTGGCTGGCCACGACGGGCGTTCCTTGCGCAGCTGTGCTCGAC
GTTGTCACTGAAGCGGGAAGGGACTGGCTGCTATTGGGCGAAGTGCCGGGGCAGGATCTCCTGTCATCTC
ACCTTGCTCCTGCCGAGAAAGTATCCATCATGGCTGATGCAATGCGGCGGCTGCATACGCTTGATCCGGC
TACCTGCCCATTCGACCACCAAGCGAAACATCGCATCGAGCGAGCACGTACTCGGATGGAAGCCGGTCTT
GTCGATCAGGATGATCTGGACGAAGAGCATCAGGGGCTCGCGCCAGCCGAACTGTTCGCCAGGCTCAAGG
CGAGCATGCCCGACGGCGAGGATCTCGTCGTGACCCATGGCGATGCCTGCTTGCCGAATATCATGGTGGA
AAATGGCCGCTTTTCTGGATTCATCGACTGTGGCCGGCTGGGTGTGGCGGACCGCTATCAGGACATAGCG
TTGGCTACCCGTGATATTGCTGAAGAGCTTGGCGGCGAATGGGCTGACCGCTTCCTCGTGCTTTACGGTA
TCGCCGCTCCCGATTCGCAGCGCATCGCCTTCTATCGCCTTCTTGACGAGTTCTTCTGAGCGGGACTCTG
GGGTTCGAAATGACCGACCAAGCGACGCCCAACCTGCCATCACGAGATTTCGATTCCACCGCCGCCTTCT
ATGAAAGGTTGGGCTTCGGAATCGTTTTCCGGGACGCCGGCTGGATGATCCTCCAGCGCGGGGATCTCAT
GCTGGAGTTCTTCGCCCACCCTAGGGGGAGGCTAACTGAAACACGGAAGGAGACAATACCGGAAGGAACC
CGCGCTATGACGGCAATAAAAAGACAGAATAAAACGCACGGTGTTGGGTCGTTTGTTCATAAACGCGGGG
TTCGGTCCCAGGGCTGGCACTCTGTCGATACCCCACCGAGACCCCATTGGGGCCAATACGCCCGCGTTTC
TTCCTTTTCCCCACCCCACCCCCCAAGTTCGGGTGAAGGCCCAGGGCTCGCAGCCAACGTCGGGGCGGCA
GGCCCTGCCATAGCCTCAGGTTACTCATATATACTTTAGATTGATTTAAAACTTCATTTTTAATTTAAAA
GGATCTAGGTGAAGATCCTTTTTGATAATCTCATGACCAAAATCCCTTAACGTGAGTTTTCGTTCCACTG
AGCGTCAGACCCCGTAGAAAAGATCAAAGGATCTTCTTGAGATCCTTTTTTTCTGCGCGTAATCTGCTGC
TTGCAAACAAAAAAACCACCGCTACCAGCGGTGGTTTGTTTGCCGGATCAAGAGCTACCAACTCTTTTTC
CGAAGGTAACTGGCTTCAGCAGAGCGCAGATACCAAATACTGTTCTTCTAGTGTAGCCGTAGTTAGGCCA
CCACTTCAAGAACTCTGTAGCACCGCCTACATACCTCGCTCTGCTAATCCTGTTACCAGTGGCTGCTGCC
AGTGGCGATAAGTCGTGTCTTACCGGGTTGGACTCAAGACGATAGTTACCGGATAAGGCGCAGCGGTCGG
GCTGAACGGGGGGTTCGTGCACACAGCCCAGCTTGGAGCGAACGACCTACACCGAACTGAGATACCTACA
GCGTGAGCTATGAGAAAGCGCCACGCTTCCCGAAGGGAGAAAGGCGGACAGGTATCCGGTAAGCGGCAGG
GTCGGAACAGGAGAGCGCACGAGGGAGCTTCCAGGGGGAAACGCCTGGTATCTTTATAGTCCTGTCGGGT
TTCGCCACCTCTGACTTGAGCGTCGATTTTTGTGATGCTCGTCAGGGGGGCGGAGCCTATGGAAAAACGC
CAGCAACGCGGCCTTTTTACGGTTCCTGGCCTTTTGCTGGCCTTTTGCTCACATGTTCTTTCCTGCGTTA
TCCCCTGATTCTGTGGATAACCGTATTACCGCCATGCATTAGTTATTAATAGTAATCAATTACGGGGTCA
TTAGTTCATAGCCCATATATGGAGTTCCG
Features (pLannotate 1.2.2; 17 found; start..end, strand, type, name):
      1..304     +  enhancer       CMV enhancer: human cytomegalovirus immediate early enhancer
    305..508     +  promoter       CMV promoter: human cytomegalovirus (CMV) immediate early promoter
    531..558     +  misc_feature   MCS (fragment): multiple cloning site
    559..1974    +  CDS            Rtn2: RTN2_MOUSE - Also known as Nspl1 From Mus musculus (Mouse).
   1977..2003    +  misc_feature   MCS (fragment): multiple cloning site
   2005..2724    +  CDS            AcGFP1: Aequorea coerulescens GFP mammalian codon-optimized
   2740..2823    +  CDS            large T antigen (fragment): large T antigen from SV40 (simian virus 40)
   2846..2967    +  polyA_signal   SV40 poly(A) signal: SV40 polyadenylation signal
   3001..3429    -  rep_origin     f1 ori (sequence partly withheld): f1 bacteriophage origin of replication; arrow indicates direction of (+) strand synthesis
   3456..3560    +  promoter       AmpR promoter: bla
   3562..3919    +  promoter       SV40 promoter: SV40 enhancer and early promoter
   3954..4748    +  CDS            NeoR/KanR: aminoglycoside phosphotransferase from Tn5; aph(3')-II (or nptII); confers resistance to neomycin, kanamycin, and G418 (Geneticin®)
   4769..4921    +  CDS            ble (fragment): BLE_KLEPN - Experimental evidence at protein level: Swiss-Prot protein existence level 1. Binding protein with a strong affinity to the bleomycin family of antibiotics. Binds to CL990; an antimitotic-antibiotic compound. From Klebsiella pneumoniae.
   4980..5027    +  polyA_signal   HSV TK poly(A) signal: herpes simplex virus thymidine kinase polyadenylation signal (Cole and Stacy, 1985)
   5118..5134    -  polyA_signal   bGH poly(A) signal (fragment): bovine growth hormone polyadenylation signal
   5356..5944    +  rep_origin     ori: high-copy-number ColE1/pMB1/pBR322/pUC origin of replication
   6059..6118    +  enhancer       CMV enhancer (fragment): human cytomegalovirus immediate early enhancer
