[The description below was written by a language model from this plasmid's Addgene catalogue record and pLannotate feature annotations shown in this document.]
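Description:
Rtn2b-GFP is a 6,118 bp mammalian expression plasmid built on a GFP-N1 type backbone. It encodes full-length human Reticulon 2 isoform B (RTN2, also known as NSP2 or SPG12) fused at its C terminus to GFP. The 1,416 bp reticulon coding sequence was inserted between the XhoI and KpnI sites of the multiple cloning site, both of which remain intact. This places it downstream of the human cytomegalovirus immediate early enhancer and promoter and in frame with the backbone's fluorescent protein. The feature table identifies that protein as AcGFP1, the mammalian codon-optimized Aequorea coerulescens GFP. The fusion transcript is terminated by an SV40 polyadenylation signal. The automated annotation labels the insert by its closest match, mouse Rtn2, but the catalogue record states that the insert is human. The annotated coordinates match the stated insert length.

The plasmid is propagated in E. coli through a high-copy ColE1/pUC-type origin and selected with kanamycin. Resistance comes from a Tn5 NeoR/KanR aminoglycoside phosphotransferase cassette preceded by both a bacterial (bla) promoter and the SV40 enhancer/early promoter, and followed by an HSV TK polyadenylation signal. The same gene can therefore confer G418 resistance in mammalian cells. An f1 origin is also present, which allows single-stranded DNA production. The short large T antigen, ble and bGH poly(A) hits are fragmentary matches and not functional elements.

Reticulons are membrane-shaping proteins of the endoplasmic reticulum. This construct lets the isoform's localization be followed by fluorescence microscopy in transfected cells. The associated publication concerns ER morphology in developing mammalian axons.
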