Addgene plasmid #186599: Rtn2b-GFP
Purpose: Encodes human full-length Reticulon 2 isoform B fused to GFP
Depositing lab: Gia Voeltz. Depositing organization: University of Colorado, Boulder. Publication: The ER ladder is a unique morphological feature of developing mammalian axons. Zamponi E, Meehl JB, Voeltz GK. Dev Cell. 2022 Jun 6;57(11):1369-1382.e6. doi: 10.1016/j.devcel.2022.05.002. Epub 2022 May 23. PubMed 35609616.
Backbone
  Vector backbone: GFP-N1
  Total vector size (bp): 6118
  Vector type: Mammalian Expression
Growth in bacteria
  Bacterial resistance: Kanamycin, 50 μg/mL
  Growth temperature: 37°C
  Growth strain: DH5alpha
  Copy number: Unknown
Gene/Insert
  Gene/Insert name: Human Reticulon 2 isoform B (alt name: Rtn2b)
  Species: H. sapiens (human)
  Insert size (bp): 1416
  GenBank ID: NM_206900.3
  Entrez Gene: RTN2 (a.k.a. NSP2, NSPL1, NSPLI, SPG12)
  Promoter: CMV
  Tag / fusion protein: GFP (C terminal on backbone)
  Cloning method: Restriction Enzyme; 5′ cloning site XhoI (not destroyed); 3′ cloning site KpnI (not destroyed)
  Sequencing primers: 5′ cgccattcagctcgatcagg; 3′ caaatgggcggtaggcgt
Terms and licenses: Academic/Nonprofit Terms; Industry Terms: Not Available to Industry
How to cite: Rtn2b-GFP was a gift from Gia Voeltz (Addgene plasmid # 186599 ; http://n2t.net/addgene:186599 ; RRID:Addgene_186599)
